>Addgene plasmid #196647 | pGBT9-tepsin | addgene full sequence | sequence record 386973 | Addgene NGS Result
GCTTGCATGCAACTTCTTTTCTTTTTTTTTCTTTTCTCTCTCCCCCGTTGTTGTCTCACCATATCCGCAA
TGACAAAAAAATGATGGAAGACACTAAAGGAAAAAATTAACGACAAAGACAGCACCAACAGATGTCGTTG
TTCCAGAGCTGATGAGGGGTATCTCGAAGCACACGAAACTTTTTCCTTCCTTCATTCACGCACACTACTC
TCTAATGAGCAACGGTATACGGCCTTCCTTCCAGTTACTTGAATTTGAAATAAAAAAAAGTTTGCTGTCT
TGCTATCAAGTATAAATAGACCTGCAATTATTAATCTTTTGTTTCCTCGTCATTGTTCTCGTTCCCTTTC
TTCCTTGTTTCTTTTTCTGCACAATATTTCAAGCTATACCAAGCATACAATCAACTCCAAGCTTGAAGCA
AGCCTCCTGAAAGATGAAGCTACTGTCTTCTATCGAACAAGCATGCGATATTTGCCGACTTAAAAAGCTC
AAGTGCTCCAAAGAAAAACCGAAGTGCGCCAAGTGTCTGAAGAACAACTGGGAGTGTCGCTACTCTCCCA
AAACCAAAAGGTCTCCGCTGACTAGGGCACATCTGACAGAAGTGGAATCAAGGCTAGAAAGACTGGAACA
GCTATTTCTACTGATTTTTCCTCGAGAAGACCTTGACATGATTTTGAAAATGGATTCTTTACAGGATATA
AAAGCATTGTTAACAGGATTATTTGTACAAGATAATGTGAATAAAGATGCCGTCACAGATAGATTGGCTT
CAGTGGAGACTGATATGCCTCTAACATTGAGACAGCATAGAATAAGTGCGACATCATCATCGGAAGAGAG
TAGTAACAAAGGTCAAAGACAGTTGACTGTATCGCCGGAATTCATGGCTGCCGCGCCGCCGCTACGGGAC
CGCCTGAGCTTTCTACACCGGCTCCCGATTCTCCTGAAGGGGACGTCCGATGATGATGTCCCGTGTCCGG
GCTACCTGTTTGAAGAGATTGCTAAAATCTCCCACGAGTCTCCGGGCAGCAGCCAGTGCCTGCTGGAGTA
CCTCCTGAGCCGCCTGCACAGCAGCTCCGGCCACGGGAAGCTCAAGGTGCTGAAGATCCTGCTCTATCTG
TGCAGCCACGGCTCCTCCTTCTTCCTGCTCATCCTCAAACGCAACTCTGCCTTCATCCAGGAAGCTGCAG
CTTTTGCAGGGCCCCCAGATCCTCTGCACGGGAACAGCTTGTACCAGAAGGTTCGCGCGGCCGCGCAGGA
CTTGGGGAGCACCCTGTTCTCGGACACCGTGTTGCCGCTGGCTCCCTCCCAGCCTCTGGGGACCCCGCCT
GCCACAGGCATGGGCTCCCAGGCCAGGCCGCACAGCACCCTCCAGGGTTTCGGCTACAGCAAGGAACACG
GCCGCACGGCTGTGAGGCATCAGCCTGGGCAGGCCGGAGGGGGCTGGGATGAGCTGGACAGCGGCCCCAG
CTCTCAGAACTCCTCCCAGAACAGTGACCTGAGCAGGGTCTCGGACTCGGGCAGTCATTCCGGCAGCGAC
AGCCATTCAGGGGCCAGCCGGGAGCCGGGTGACCTGGCAGAAAGGGTCGAGGTGGTGGCCCTGAGTGACT
GTCAGCAGGAGTTGAGCTTGGTGAGGACTGTGACTCGGGGACCACGCGCCTTCCTGAGCCGCGAGGAGGC
ACAGCACTTCATCAAAGCGTGTGGACTGCTCAACTGTGAGGCCGTGCTGCAGCTGCTGACCTGCCACCTG
CGTGGGACCAGTGAATGCACGCAGCTGAGGGCGCTGTGTGCCATCGCCTCCCTGGGGAGCAGCGACCTCC
TCCCCCAGGAGCACATCCTCCTCCGCACCCGGCCGTGGCTGCAGGAGCTCAGCATGGGCAGCCCGGGACC
TGTGACCAACAAGGCCACCAAGATCCTGAGGCACTTTGAGGCCTCCTGTGGGCAGCTGTCCCCTGCCCGG
GGCACCTCAGCTGAGCCTGGCCCCACAGCCGCCCTCCCAGGCCCATCTGACCTGCTGACCGACGCTGTGC
CTCTCCCTGGGAGCCAGGTCTTCCTGCAGCCTCTGAGTTCAACCCCGGTCTCGTCCCGGAGCCCTGCTCC
CTCATCTGGGATGCCGTCCAGCCCTGTGCCCACCCCACCCCCAGATGCCTCCCCCATTCCAGCCCCCGGA
GACCCCAGCGAGGCCGAGGCCAGACTGGCAGAAAGCAGGCGGTGGAGACCTGAACGGATCCCAGGGGGCA
CGGACAGCCCAAAGAGAGGCCCCAGCAGCTGTGCGTGGAGCCGCGACTCCTTGTTTGCTGGCATGGAGCT
GGTGGCCTGTCCCCGCCTGGTGGGGGCTGGGGCTGCTGCGGGAGAGTCCTGTCCTGATGCTCCCCGCGCC
CCCCAAACATCGTCCCAGAGGACAGCAGCCAAAGAGCCTCCTGGCTCAGAGCCGTCAGCTTTCGCGTTCC
TGAACGCCTGACTCGACCTGCAGCCAAGCTAATTCCGGGCGAATTTCTTATGATTTATGATTTTTATTAT
TAAATAAGTTATAAAAAAAATAAGTGTATACAAATTTTAAAGTGACTCTTAGGTTTTAAAACGAAAATTC
TTATTCTTGAGTAACTCTTTCCTGTAGGTCAGGTTGCTTTCTCAGGTATAGCATGAGGTCGCTCTTATTG
ACCACACCTCTACCGGCATGCCGGCAAGTGCACAAACAATACTTAAATAAATACTACTCAGTAATAACCT
ATTTCTTAGCATTTTTGACGAAATTTGCTATTTTGTTAGAGTCTTTTACACCATTTGTCTCCACACCTCC
GCTTACATCAACACCAATAACGCCATTTAATCTAAGCGCATCACCAACATTTTCTGGCGTCAGTCCACCA
GCTAACATAAAATGTAAGCTTTCGGGGCTCTCTTGCCTTCCAACCCAGTCAGAAATCGAGTTCCAATCCA
AAAGTTCACCTGTCCCACCTGCTTCTGAATCAAACAAGGGAATAAACGAATGAGGTTTCTGTGAAGCTGC
ACTGAGTAGTATGTTGCAGTCTTTTGGAAATACGAGTCTTTTAATAACTGGCAAACCGAGGAACTCTTGG
TATTCTTGCCACGACTCATCTCCATGCAGTTGGACGATATCAATGCCGTAATCATTGACCAGAGCCAAAA
CATCCTCCTTAGGTTGATTACGAAACACGCCAACCAAGTATTTCGGAGTGCCTGAACTATTTTTATATGC
TTTTACAAGACTTGAAATTTTCCTTGCAATAACCGGGTCAATTGTTCTCTTTCTATTGGGCACACATATA
ATACCCAGCAAGTCAGCATCGGAATCTAGAGCACATTCTGCGGCCTCTGTGCTCTGCAAGCCGCAAACTT
TCACCAATGGACCAGAACTACCTGTGAAATTAATAACAGACATACTCCAAGCTGCCTTTGTGTGCTTAAT
CACGTATACTCACGTGCTCAATAGTCACCAATGCCCTCCCTCTTGGCCCTCTCCTTTTCTTTTTTCGACC
GAATTAATTCGTAATCATGTCATAGCTGTTTCCTGTGTGAAATTGTTATCCGCTCACAATTCCACACAAC
ATACGAGCCGGAAGCATAAAGTGTAAAGCCTGGGGTGCCTAATGAGTGAGCTAACTCACATTAATTGCGT
TGCGCTCACTGCCCGCTTTCCAGTCGGGAAACCTGTCGTGCCAGCTGCATTAATGAATCGGCCAACGCGC
GGGGAGAGGCGGTTTGCGTATTGGGCGCTCTTCCGCTTCCTCGCTCACTGACTCGCTGCGCTCGGTCGTT
CGGCTGCGGCGAGCGGTATCAGCTCACTCAAAGGCGGTAATACGGTTATCCACAGAATCAGGGGATAACG
CAGGAAAGAACATGTGAGCAAAAGGCCAGCAAAAGGCCAGGAACCGTAAAAAGGCCGCGTTGCTGGCGTT
TTTCCATAGGCTCCGCCCCCCTGACGAGCATCACAAAAATCGACGCTCAAGTCAGAGGTGGCGAAACCCG
ACAGGACTATAAAGATACCAGGCGTTTCCCCCTGGAAGCTCCCTCGTGCGCTCTCCTGTTCCGACCCTGC
CGCTTACCGGATACCTGTCCGCCTTTCTCCCTTCGGGAAGCGTGGCGCTTTCTCATAGCTCACGCTGTAG
GTATCTCAGTTCGGTGTAGGTCGTTCGCTCCAAGCTGGGCTGTGTGCACGAACCCCCCGTTCAGCCCGAC
CGCTGCGCCTTATCCGGTAACTATCGTCTTGAGTCCAACCCGGTAAGACACGACTTATCGCCACTGGCAG
CAGCCACTGGTAACAGGATTAGCAGAGCGAGGTATGTAGGCGGTGCTACAGAGTTCTTGAAGTGGTGGCC
TAACTACGGCTACACTAGAAGAACAGTATTTGGTATCTGCGCTCTGCTGAAGCCAGTTACCTTCGGAAAA
AGAGTTGGTAGCTCTTGATCCGGCAAACAAACCACCGCTGGTAGCGGTGGTTTTTTTGTTTGCAAGCAGC
AGATTACGCGCAGAAAAAAAGGATCTCAAGAAGATCCTTTGATCTTTTCTACGGGGTCTGACGCTCAGTG
GAACGAAAACTCACGTTAAGGGATTTTGGTCATGAGATTATCAAAAAGGATCTTCACCTAGATCCTTTTA
AATTAAAAATGAAGTTTTAAATCAATCTAAAGTATATATGAGTAAACTTGGTCTGACAGTTACCAATGCT
TAATCAGTGAGGCACCTATCTCAGCGATCTGTCTATTTCGTTCATCCATAGTTGCCTGACTCCCCGTCGT
GTAGATAACTACGATACGGGAGGGCTTACCATCTGGCCCCAGTGCTGCAATGATACCGCGAGACCCACGC
TCACCGGCTCCAGATTTATCAGCAATAAACCAGCCAGCCGGAAGGGCCGAGCGCAGAAGTGGTCCTGCAA
CTTTATCCGCCTCCATCCAGTCTATTAATTGTTGCCGGGAAGCTAGAGTAAGTAGTTCGCCAGTTAATAG
TTTGCGCAACGTTGTTGCCATTGCTACAGGCATCGTGGTGTCACGCTCGTCGTTTGGTATGGCTTCATTC
AGCTCCGGTTCCCAACGATCAAGGCGAGTTACATGATCCCCCATGTTGTGCAAAAAAGCGGTTAGCTCCT
TCGGTCCTCCGATCGTTGTCAGAAGTAAGTTGGCCGCAGTGTTATCACTCATGGTTATGGCAGCACTGCA
TAATTCTCTTACTGTCATGCCATCCGTAAGATGCTTTTCTGTGACTGGTGAGTACTCAACCAAGTCATTC
TGAGAATAGTGTATGCGGCGACCGAGTTGCTCTTGCCCGGCGTCAATACGGGATAATACCGCGCCACATA
GCAGAACTTTAAAAGTGCTCATCATTGGAAAACGTTCTTCGGGGCGAAAACTCTCAAGGATCTTACCGCT
GTTGAGATCCAGTTCGATGTAACCCACTCGTGCACCCAACTGATCTTCAGCATCTTTTACTTTCACCAGC
GTTTCTGGGTGAGCAAAAACAGGAAGGCAAAATGCCGCAAAAAAGGGAATAAGGGCGACACGGAAATGTT
GAATACTCATACTCTTCCTTTTTCAATATTATTGAAGCATTTATCAGGGTTATTGTCTCATGAGCGGATA
CATATTTGAATGTATTTAGAAAAATAAACAAATAGGGGTTCCGCGCACATTTCCCCGAAAAGTGCCACCT
GACGTCTAAGAAACCATTATTATCATGACATTAACCTATAAAAATAGGCGTATCACGAGGCCCTTTCGTC
TCGCGCGTTTCGGTGATGACGGTGAAAACCTCTGACACATGCAGCTCCCGGAGACGGTCACAGCTTGTCT
GTAAGCGGATGCCGGGAGCAGACAAGCCCGTCAGGGCGCGTCAGCGGGTGTTGGCGGGTGTCGGGGCTGG
CTTAACTATGCGGCATCAGAGCAGATTGTACTGAGAGTGCACCATAACGCATTTAAGCATAAACACGCAC
TATGCCGTTCTTCTCATGTATATATATATACAGGCAACACGCAGATATAGGTGCGACGTGAACAGTGAGC
TGTATGTGCGCAGCTCGCGTTGCATTTTCGGAAGCGCTCGTTTTCGGAAACGCTTTGAAGTTCCTATTCC
GAAGTTCCTATTCTCTAGCTAGAAAGTATAGGAACTTCAGAGCGCTTTTGAAAACCAAAAGCGCTCTGAA
GACGCACTTTCAAAAAACCAAAAACGCACCGGACTGTAACGAGCTACTAAAATATTGCGAATACCGCTTC
CACAAACATTGCTCAAAAGTATCTCTTTGCTATATATCTCTGTGCTATATCCCTATATAACCTACCCATC
CACCTTTCGCTCCTTGAACTTGCATCTAAACTCGACCTCTACATTTTTTATGTTTATCTCTAGTATTACT
CTTTAGACAAAAAAATTGTAGTAAGAACTATTCATAGAGTGAATCGAAAACAATACGAAAATGTAAACAT
TTCCTATACGTAGTATATAGAGACAAAATAGAAGAAACCGTTCATAATTTTCTGACCAATGAAGAATCAT
CAACGCTATCACTTTCTGTTCACAAAGTATGCGCAATCCACATCGGTATAGAATATAATCGGGGATGCCT
TTATCTTGAAAAAATGCACCCGCAGCTTCGCTAGTAATCAGTAAACGCGGGAAGTGGAGTCAGGCTTTTT
TTATGGAAGAGAAAATAGACACCAAAGTAGCCTTCTTCTAACCTTAACGGACCTACAGTGCAAAAAGTTA
TCAAGAGACTGCATTATAGAGCGCACAAAGGAGAAAAAAAGTAATCTAAGATGCTTTGTTAGAAAAATAG
CGCTCTCGGGATGCATTTTTGTAGAACAAAAAAGAAGTATAGATTCTTTGTTGGTAAAATAGCGCTCTCG
CGTTGCATTTCTGTTCTGTAAAAATGCAGCTCAGATTCTTTGTTTGAAAAATTAGCGCTCTCGCGTTGCA
TTTTTGTTTTACAAAAATGAAGCACAGATTCTTCGTTGGTAAAATAGCGCTTTCGCGTTGCATTTCTGTT
CTGTAAAAATGCAGCTCAGATTCTTTGTTTGAAAAATTAGCGCTCTCGCGTTGCATTTTTGTTCTACAAA
ATGAAGCACAGATGCTTCGTT
Features (pLannotate 1.2.2; 16 found; start..end, strand, type, name):
     10..406     +  promoter       ADH1 promoter: S. cerevisiae ADH1; promoter for alcohol dehydrogenase 1
    434..874     +  CDS            GAL4 DNA binding domain: DNA binding domain of the GAL4 transcriptional activator; Saccharomyces cerevisiae GAL4 (truncated)
    884..2458    +  CDS            TEPSIN: AP4AT_HUMAN - Also known as C17orf56 From Homo sapiens (Human).
   2489..2676    +  terminator     ADH1 terminator: S. cerevisiae ADH1; transcription terminator for the S. cerevisiae alcohol dehydrogenase 1 (ADH1) gene
   2729..3403    -  CDS            TRP1: phosphoribosylanthranilate isomerase, required for tryptophan biosynthesis; S. cerevisiae TRP1; yeast auxotrophic marker
   3404..3505    -  promoter       TRP1 promoter: S. cerevisiae TRP1
   3543..3559    -  protein_bind   lac operator: The lac repressor binds to the lac operator to inhibit transcription in E. coli. This inhibition can be relieved by adding lactose or isopropyl-β-D-thiogalactopyranoside (IPTG). lac repressor encoded by lacI
   3567..3597    -  promoter       lac promoter: promoter for the E. coli lac operon
   3612..3633    -  protein_bind   CAP binding site: CAP binding activates transcription in the presence of cAMP. E. coli catabolite activator protein
   3646..3738    -  CDS            lacI (fragment): lac repressor; lacI; The lac repressor binds to the lac operator to inhibit transcription in E. coli. This inhibition can be relieved by adding lactose or isopropyl-β-D-thiogalactopyranoside (IPTG).
   3921..4509    -  rep_origin     ori: high-copy-number ColE1/pMB1/pBR322/pUC origin of replication
   4680..5540    -  CDS            AmpR: β-lactamase; bla; confers resistance to ampicillin, carbenicillin, and related antibiotics
   5541..5645    -  promoter       AmpR promoter: bla
   5740..5775    +  CDS            rop (fragment): Rop protein, which maintains plasmids at low copy number; rop
   5877..5926    +  misc_feature   bom (fragment): basis of mobility region from pBR322
   5927..7091    +  rep_origin     2μ ori: yeast 2μ plasmid origin of replication
