[The description below was written by a language model from this plasmid's Addgene catalogue record and pLannotate feature annotations shown in this document.]
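Description:
pGBT9-tepsin is a yeast two-hybrid "bait" plasmid built on the pGBT9 backbone, a yeast–E. coli shuttle vector of about 7.1 kb in total. In bacteria it replicates from a high-copy ColE1/pUC-type origin and is selected through the β-lactamase (AmpR) gene conferring ampicillin resistance. In Saccharomyces cerevisiae it is maintained episomally by the 2μ origin and selected by the TRP1 auxotrophic marker, expressed from its own promoter, which allows growth of trp1 host strains without tryptophan. The annotation also picks up backbone remnants with no apparent role in the design: a lac promoter/operator with CAP binding site, and fragments of lacI, rop and the pBR322 bom region.

The expression cassette consists of the yeast ADH1 promoter, the truncated GAL4 DNA-binding domain, human tepsin (TEPSIN, also known as C17orf56 or ENTHD2; roughly 1.6 kb insert) positioned directly downstream of the GAL4 domain as the recorded N-terminal fusion, and the ADH1 terminator. The insert was cloned between EcoRI and SalI sites, with the EcoRI site retained and the SalI site destroyed. A silent substitution in codon 199 removes an internal EcoRI site without changing the protein. In a two-hybrid assay, the GAL4 BD–tepsin fusion binds GAL4-responsive reporter promoters, and reporters are activated only when a co-expressed GAL4 activation-domain "prey" fusion interacts with tepsin. The associated publication concerns the association of tepsin with the AP-4 adaptor complex, so the plasmid is suited to testing and mapping such interactions.
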