Addgene plasmid #196647: pGBT9-tepsin
Purpose: Expression of GAL4 DNA-binding domain (BD)-tepsin fusion protein
Depositing lab: Juan Bonifacino. Depositing organization: National Institute of Child Health and Human Development (NICHD). Publication: Bivalent Motif-Ear Interactions Mediate the Association of the Accessory Protein Tepsin with the AP-4 Adaptor Complex. Mattera R, Guardia CM, Sidhu SS, Bonifacino JS. J Biol Chem. 2015 Dec 25;290(52):30736-49. doi: 10.1074/jbc.M115.683409. Epub 2015 Nov 5. PubMed 26542808.
Backbone
  Vector backbone: pGBT9
  Backbone size w/o insert (bp): 5500
  Total vector size (bp): 7092
  Vector type: Yeast Expression ; yeast two-hybrid vector
  Selectable markers: TRP1
Growth in bacteria
  Bacterial resistance: Ampicillin, 100 μg/mL
  Growth temperature: 37°C
  Growth strain: DH5alpha
  Copy number: Unknown
Gene/Insert
  Gene/Insert name: tepsin
  Species: H. sapiens (human)
  Insert size (bp): 1578
  Mutation: silent substitution in codon 199 to eliminate internal EcoRI site
  Entrez Gene: TEPSIN (a.k.a. C17orf56, ENTHD2)
  Tag / fusion protein: GAL4-DNA binding domain fragment (N terminal on backbone)
  Cloning method: Restriction Enzyme; 5′ cloning site EcoRI (not destroyed); 3′ cloning site SalI (destroyed during cloning)
  Sequencing primers: 5′ GAL4 DNA binding domain forward; 3′ internal tepsin primer sequence: 5' CAG GAG TTG AGC TTG GTG AGG
Terms and licenses: Academic/Nonprofit Terms; Industry Terms: Not Available to Industry
How to cite: pGBT9-tepsin was a gift from Juan Bonifacino (Addgene plasmid # 196647 ; http://n2t.net/addgene:196647 ; RRID:Addgene_196647)
